>Addgene plasmid #174125 | pAT15487_evo-ABE8e | addgene full sequence | sequence record 348467 | Addgene NGS Result
ACATTTCCCCGAAAAGTGCCACCTGACGTCCAGCAGAGATCCACTTTGGCGCCGGCTCGAGTGGCTCCGG
TGCCCGTCAGTGGGCAGAGCGCACATCGCCCACAGTCCCCGAGAAGTTGGGGGGAGGGGTCGGCAATTGA
ACCGGTGCCTAGAGAAGGTGGCGCGGGGTAAACTGGGAAAGTGATGTCGTGTACTGGCTCCGCCTTTTTC
CCGAGGGTGGGGGAGAACCGTATATAAGTGCAGTAGTCGCCGTGAACGTTCTTTTTCGCAACGGGTTTGC
CGCCAGAACACAGGTGTCGTGACGCGGGATCCGCCACCATGAAACGGACAGCCGACGGAAGCGAGTTCGA
GTCACCAAAGAAGAAGCGGAAAGTCTCTGAGGTGGAGTTTTCCCACGAGTACTGGATGAGACATGCCCTG
ACCCTGGCCAAGAGGGCACGGGATGAGAGGGAGGTGCCTGTGGGAGCCGTGCTGGTGCTGAACAATAGAG
TGATCGGCGAGGGCTGGAACAGAGCCATCGGCCTGCACGACCCAACAGCCCATGCCGAAATTATGGCCCT
GAGACAGGGCGGCCTGGTCATGCAGAACTACAGACTGATTGACGCCACCCTGTACGTGACATTCGAGCCT
TGCGTGATGTGCGCCGGCGCCATGATCCACTCTAGGATCGGCCGCGTGGTGTTTGGCGTGAGGAACTCAA
AAAGAGGCGCCGCAGGCTCCCTGATGAACGTGCTGAACTACCCCGGCATGAATCACCGCGTCGAAATTAC
CGAGGGAATCCTGGCAGATGAATGTGCCGCCCTGCTGTGCGATTTCTATCGGATGCCTAGACAGGTGTTC
AATGCTCAGAAGAAGGCCCAGAGCTCCATCAACTCCGGAGGATCTAGCGGAGGCTCCTCTGGCTCTGAGA
CACCTGGCACAAGCGAGAGCGCAACACCTGAATCCTCAGGTGGTAGCTCTGGGGGGTCTGACAAGAAGTA
CAGCATCGGCCTGGCCATCGGCACCAACTCTGTGGGCTGGGCCGTGATCACCGACGAGTACAAGGTGCCC
AGCAAGAAATTCAAGGTGCTGGGCAACACCGACCGGCACAGCATCAAGAAGAACCTGATCGGAGCCCTGC
TGTTCGACAGCGGCGAAACAGCCGAGGCCACCCGGCTGAAGAGAACCGCCAGAAGAAGATACACCAGACG
GAAGAACCGGATCTGCTATCTGCAAGAGATCTTCAGCAACGAGATGGCCAAGGTGGACGACAGCTTCTTC
CACAGACTGGAAGAGTCCTTCCTGGTGGAAGAGGATAAGAAGCACGAGCGGCACCCCATCTTCGGCAACA
TCGTGGACGAGGTGGCCTACCACGAGAAGTACCCCACCATCTACCACCTGAGAAAGAAACTGGTGGACAG
CACCGACAAGGCCGACCTGCGGCTGATCTATCTGGCCCTGGCCCACATGATCAAGTTCCGGGGCCACTTC
CTGATCGAGGGCGACCTGAACCCCGACAACAGCGACGTGGACAAGCTGTTCATCCAGCTGGTGCAGACCT
ACAACCAGCTGTTCGAGGAAAACCCCATCAACGCCAGCGGCGTGGACGCCAAGGCCATCCTGTCTGCCAG
ACTGAGCAAGAGCAGACGGCTGGAAAATCTGATCGCCCAGCTGCCCGGCGAGAAGAAGAATGGCCTGTTC
GGAAACCTGATTGCCCTGAGCCTGGGCCTGACCCCCAACTTCAAGAGCAACTTCGACCTGGCCGAGGATG
CCAAACTGCAGCTGAGCAAGGACACCTACGACGACGACCTGGACAACCTGCTGGCCCAGATCGGCGACCA
GTACGCCGACCTGTTTCTGGCCGCCAAGAACCTGTCCGACGCCATCCTGCTGAGCGACATCCTGAGAGTG
AACACCGAGATCACCAAGGCCCCCCTGAGCGCCTCTATGATCAAGAGATACGACGAGCACCACCAGGACC
TGACCCTGCTGAAAGCTCTCGTGCGGCAGCAGCTGCCTGAGAAGTACAAAGAGATTTTCTTCGACCAGAG
CAAGAACGGCTACGCCGGCTACATTGACGGCGGAGCCAGCCAGGAAGAGTTCTACAAGTTCATCAAGCCC
ATCCTGGAAAAGATGGACGGCACCGAGGAACTGCTCGTGAAGCTGAACAGAGAGGACCTGCTGCGGAAGC
AGCGGACCTTCGACAACGGCAGCATCCCCCACCAGATCCACCTGGGAGAGCTGCACGCCATTCTGCGGCG
GCAGGAAGATTTTTACCCATTCCTGAAGGACAACCGGGAAAAGATCGAGAAGATCCTGACCTTCCGCATC
CCCTACTACGTGGGCCCTCTGGCCAGGGGAAACAGCAGATTCGCCTGGATGACCAGAAAGAGCGAGGAAA
CCATCACCCCCTGGAACTTCGAGGAAGTGGTGGACAAGGGCGCTTCCGCCCAGAGCTTCATCGAGCGGGT
GACCAACTTCGATAAGAACCTGCCCAACGAGAAGGTGCTGCCCAAGCACAGCCTGCTGAACGAGTACTTC
ACCGTGTATAACGAGCTGACCGAAGTGAAATACGTGACCGAGGGAATGAGAAAGCCCGCCTTCCTGAGCG
GCGAGCAGAAAAAGGCCATCGTGGACCTGCTGTTCAAGACCAACCGGAAAGTGACCGTGAAGCAGCTGAA
AGAGGACTACTTCAAGAAAATCGAGTGCTTCGACTCCGTGGAAATCTCCGGCGTGGAAGATCGGTTCAAC
GCCTCCCTGGGCACATACCACGATCTGCTGAAAATTATCAAGGACAAGGACTTCCTGGACAATGAGGAAA
ACGAGGACATTCTGGAAGATATCGTGCTGACCCTGACACTGTTTGAGGACAGAGAGATGATCGAGGAACG
GCTGAAAACCTATGCCCACCTGTTCGACGACAAAGTGATGAAGCAGCTGAAGCGGCGGAGATACACCGGC
TGGGGCCAGCTGAGCCGGAAGCTGATCAACGGCATCCGGGACAAGCAGTCCGGCAAGACAATCCTGGATT
TCCTGAAGTCCGACGGCTTCGCCAACAGAAACTTCATGCAGCTGATCCACGACGACAGCCTGACCTTTAA
AGAGGACATCCAGAAAGCCCAGGTGTCCGGCCAGGGCGATAGCCTGCACGAGCACATTGCCAATCTGGCC
GGCAGCCCCGCCATTAAGAAGGGCATCCTGCAGACAGTGAAGGTGGTGGACGAGCTCGTGAAAGTGATGG
GCCGGCACAAGCCCGAGAACATCGTGATCGAAATGGCCAGAGAGAACCAGACCACCCAGAAGGGACAGAA
GAACAGCCGCGAGAGAATGAAGCGGATCGAAGAGGGCATCAAAGAGCTGGGCAGCCAGATCCTGAAAGAA
CACCCCGTGGAAAACACCCAGCTGCAGAACGAGAAGCTGTACCTGTACTACCTGCAGAATGGGCGGGATA
TGTACGTGGACCAGGAACTGGACATCAACCGGCTGTCCGACTACGATGTGGACCATATCGTGCCTCAGAG
CTTTCTGAAGGACGACTCCATCGACAACAAGGTGCTGACCAGAAGCGACAAGAACCGGGGCAAGAGCGAC
AACGTGCCCTCCGAAGAGGTCGTGAAGAAGATGAAGAACTACTGGCGGCAGCTGCTGAACGCCAAGCTGA
TTACCCAGAGAAAGTTCGACAATCTGACCAAGGCCGAGAGAGGCGGCCTGAGCGAACTGGATAAGGCCGG
CTTCATCAAGAGACAGCTGGTGGAAACCCGGCAGATCACAAAGCACGTGGCACAGATCCTGGACTCCCGG
ATGAACACTAAGTACGACGAGAATGACAAGCTGATCCGGGAAGTGAAAGTGATCACCCTGAAGTCCAAGC
TGGTGTCCGATTTCCGGAAGGATTTCCAGTTTTACAAAGTGCGCGAGATCAACAACTACCACCACGCCCA
CGACGCGTACCTGAACGCCGTCGTGGGAACCGCCCTGATCAAAAAGTACCCTAAGCTGGAAAGCGAGTTC
GTGTACGGCGACTACAAGGTGTACGACGTACGGAAGATGATCGCCAAGAGCGAGCAGGAAATCGGCAAGG
CTACCGCCAAGTACTTCTTCTACAGCAACATCATGAACTTTTTCAAGACCGAGATTACCCTGGCCAACGG
CGAGATCCGGAAGCGGCCTCTGATCGAGACAAACGGCGAAACCGGGGAGATCGTGTGGGATAAGGGCCGG
GATTTTGCCACCGTGCGGAAAGTGCTGAGCATGCCCCAAGTGAATATCGTGAAAAAGACCGAGGTGCAGA
CAGGCGGCTTCAGCAAAGAGTCTATCCTGCCCAAGAGGAACAGCGATAAGCTGATCGCCAGAAAGAAGGA
CTGGGACCCTAAGAAGTACGGCGGCTTCGACAGCCCCACCGTGGCCTATTCTGTGCTGGTGGTGGCCAAA
GTGGAAAAGGGCAAGTCCAAGAAACTGAAGAGTGTGAAAGAGCTGCTGGGGATCACCATCATGGAAAGAA
GCAGCTTCGAGAAGAATCCCATCGACTTTCTGGAAGCCAAGGGCTACAAAGAAGTGAAAAAGGACCTGAT
CATCAAGCTGCCTAAGTACTCCCTGTTCGAGCTGGAAAACGGCCGGAAGAGAATGCTGGCCTCTGCCGGC
GAACTGCAGAAGGGAAACGAACTGGCCCTGCCCTCCAAATATGTGAACTTCCTGTACCTGGCCAGCCACT
ATGAGAAGCTGAAGGGCTCCCCCGAGGATAATGAGCAGAAACAGCTGTTTGTGGAACAGCACAAGCACTA
CCTGGACGAGATCATCGAGCAGATCAGCGAGTTCTCCAAGAGAGTGATCCTGGCCGACGCTAATCTGGAC
AAAGTGCTGTCCGCCTACAACAAGCACCGGGATAAGCCCATCAGAGAGCAGGCCGAGAATATCATCCACC
TGTTTACCCTGACCAATCTGGGAGCCCCTGCCGCCTTCAAGTACTTTGACACCACCATCGACCGGAAGAG
GTACACCAGCACCAAAGAGGTGCTGGACGCCACCCTGATCCACCAGAGCATCACCGGCCTGTACGAGACA
CGGATCGACCTGTCTCAGCTGGGAGGCGACAAAAGGCCGGCGGCCACGAAAAAGGCCGGCCAGGCAAAAA
AGAAAAAGTAAGAATTCCTAGAGCTCGCTGATCAGCCTCGACTGTGCCTTCTAGTTGCCAGCCATCTGTT
GTTTGCCCCTCCCCCGTGCCTTCCTTGACCCTGGAAGGTGCCACTCCCACTGTCCTTTCCTAATAAAATG
AGGAAATTGCATCGCATTGTCTGAGTAGGTGTCATTCTATTCTGGGGGGTGGGGTGGGGCAGGACAGCAA
GGGGGAGGATTGGGAAGAGAATAGCAGGCATGCTGGGGAGCGGCCGCTGAGCAAAAGGCCAGCAAAAGGC
CAGGAACCGTAAAAAGGCCGCGTTGCTGGCGTTTTTCCATAGGCTCCGCCCCCCTGACGAGCATCACAAA
AATCGACGCTCAAGTCAGAGGTGGCGAAACCCGACAGGACTATAAAGATACCAGGCGTTTCCCCCTGGAA
GCTCCCTCGTGCGCTCTCCTGTTCCGACCCTGCCGCTTACCGGATACCTGTCCGCCTTTCTCCCTTCGGG
AAGCGTGGCGCTTTCTCATAGCTCACGCTGTAGGTATCTCAGTTCGGTGTAGGTCGTTCGCTCCAAGCTG
GGCTGTGTGCACGAACCCCCCGTTCAGCCCGACCGCTGCGCCTTATCCGGTAACTATCGTCTTGAGTCCA
ACCCGGTAAGACACGACTTATCGCCACTGGCAGCAGCCACTGGTAACAGGATTAGCAGAGCGAGGTATGT
AGGCGGTGCTACAGAGTTCTTGAAGTGGTGGCCTAACTACGGCTACACTAGAAGAACAGTATTTGGTATC
TGCGCTCTGCTGAAGCCAGTTACCTTCGGAAAAAGAGTTGGTAGCTCTTGATCCGGCAAACAAACCACCG
CTGGTAGCGGTGGTTTTTTTGTTTGCAAGCAGCAGATTACGCGCAGAAAAAAAGGATCTCAAGAAGATCC
TTTGATCTTTTCTACGGGGTCTGACGCTCAGTGGAACGAAAACTCACGTTAAGGGATTTTGGTCATGAGA
TTATCAAAAAGGATCTTCACCTAGATCCTTTTAAATTAAAAATGAAGTTTTAAATCAATCTAAAGTATAT
ATGAGTAAACTTGGTCTGACAGTTACCAATGCTTAATCAGTGAGGCACCTATCTCAGCGATCTGTCTATT
TCGTTCATCCATAGTTGCCTGACTCCCCGTCGTGTAGATAACTACGATACGGGAGGGCTTACCATCTGGC
CCCAGTGCTGCAATGATACCGCGAGACCCACGCTCACCGGCTCCAGATTTATCAGCAATAAACCAGCCAG
CCGGAAGGGCCGAGCGCAGAAGTGGTCCTGCAACTTTATCCGCCTCCATCCAGTCTATTAATTGTTGCCG
GGAAGCTAGAGTAAGTAGTTCGCCAGTTAATAGTTTGCGCAACGTTGTTGCCATTGCTACAGGCATCGTG
GTGTCACGCTCGTCGTTTGGTATGGCTTCATTCAGCTCCGGTTCCCAACGATCAAGGCGAGTTACATGAT
CCCCCATGTTGTGCAAAAAAGCGGTTAGCTCCTTCGGTCCTCCGATCGTTGTCAGAAGTAAGTTGGCCGC
AGTGTTATCACTCATGGTTATGGCAGCACTGCATAATTCTCTTACTGTCATGCCATCCGTAAGATGCTTT
TCTGTGACTGGTGAGTACTCAACCAAGTCATTCTGAGAATAGTGTATGCGGCGACCGAGTTGCTCTTGCC
CGGCGTCAATACGGGATAATACCGCGCCACATAGCAGAACTTTAAAAGTGCTCATCATTGGAAAACGTTC
TTCGGGGCGAAAACTCTCAAGGATCTTACCGCTGTTGAGATCCAGTTCGATGTAACCCACTCGTGCACCC
AACTGATCTTCAGCATCTTTTACTTTCACCAGCGTTTCTGGGTGAGCAAAAACAGGAAGGCAAAATGCCG
CAAAAAAGGGAATAAGGGCGACACGGAAATGTTGAATACTCATACTCTTCCTTTTTCAATATTATTGAAG
CATTTATCAGGGTTATTGTCTCATGAGCGGATACATATTTGAATGTATTTAGAAAAATAAACAAATAGGG
GTTCCGCGC
Features (pLannotate 1.2.2; 8 found; start..end, strand, type, name):
     82..293     +  promoter       EF-1α core promoter: core promoter for human elongation factor EF-1α
    376..867     +  CDS            tadA: TADA_ECOLI - Also known as yfhC. Experimental evidence at protein level: Swiss-Prot protein existence level 1. Catalyzes the deamination of adenosine to inosine at the wobble position 34 of tRNA(Arg2). Essential for cell viability. From Escherichia coli (strain K12).
    970..5070    +  CDS            evoCas9: Streptococcus pyogenes Cas9 variant with improved specificity (Casini et al., 2018) generates RNA-guided double strand breaks in DNA
   5071..5118    +  CDS            nucleoplasmin NLS: bipartite nuclear localization signal from nucleoplasmin
   5152..5263    +  polyA_signal   bGH poly(A) signal: bovine growth hormone polyadenylation signal
   5424..6012    -  rep_origin     ori: high-copy-number ColE1/pMB1/pBR322/pUC origin of replication
   6183..7043    -  CDS            AmpR: β-lactamase; bla; confers resistance to ampicillin, carbenicillin, and related antibiotics
   7044..7148    -  promoter       AmpR promoter: bla
