[The description below was written by a language model from this plasmid's Addgene catalogue record and pLannotate feature annotations shown in this document.]
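Description:
pAT15487_evo-ABE8e is a mammalian expression plasmid built on a pUC19 backbone that encodes an adenine base editor combining the ABE8e deaminase with the increased-fidelity evoCas9 variant of Streptococcus pyogenes Cas9. It is maintained in E. coli at high copy through the ColE1/pUC-type origin and is selected with ampicillin via the β-lactamase gene and its native bla promoter. The sequenced plasmid is about 7.1 kb.

The single expression cassette is driven by the EF-1α promoter, annotated in the feature table as the compact core version. Downstream lies a continuous fusion reading frame: a TadA-derived adenosine deaminase domain (annotated by homology to the E. coli tRNA adenosine deaminase, and by the construct name corresponding to the evolved 8e form), followed after a gap that presumably holds a linker by the evoCas9 coding sequence, and then a bipartite nucleoplasmin nuclear localization signal. The catalogue entry also lists an N-terminal SV40 NLS, which is not separately annotated in the feature table. Transcription ends at a bovine growth hormone polyadenylation signal. The automated annotation describes evoCas9 generically as a double-strand-cutting nuclease; the record does not state whether a nickase mutation is present, although adenine base editors conventionally use a nickase form.

No guide RNA cassette is annotated, so a guide would have to be supplied from a separate construct. In cells, the guide-directed fusion deaminates adenosine to inosine within the target window, giving A•T to G•C conversion. The associated publication examined whether increased-fidelity Cas9 variants reduce the mismatch tolerance of adenine and cytosine base editors, and this plasmid provides the evoCas9-based ABE8e for such comparisons.
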