Addgene plasmid #174125: pAT15487_evo-ABE8e
Purpose: plasmid expressing evo-ABE8e
Depositing lab: Ervin Welker. Depositing organization: HUN-REN Research Centre for Natural Sciences. Publication: BEAR reveals that increased fidelity variants can successfully reduce the mismatch tolerance of adenine but not cytosine base editors. Talas A, Simon DA, Kulcsar PI, Varga E, Krausz SL, Welker E. Nat Commun. 2021 Nov 3;12(1):6353. doi: 10.1038/s41467-021-26461-y. PubMed 34732717.
Backbone
  Vector backbone: pUC19
  Vector type: Mammalian Expression, CRISPR
Growth in bacteria
  Bacterial resistance: Ampicillin, 100 μg/mL
  Growth temperature: 37°C
  Growth strain: DH5alpha
  Copy number: High Copy
Gene/Insert
  Gene/Insert name: evo-ABE8e
  Species: Synthetic
  Promoter: EF1-a
  Tag / fusion protein: SV40 NLS (N terminal on insert); Nucleoplasmin NLS (C terminal on insert)
  Cloning method: Gibson Cloning
  Sequencing primers: 5′ ATTGTCTCATGAGCGGA
Terms and licenses: Academic/Nonprofit Terms; Industry Terms: Not Available to Industry
How to cite: pAT15487_evo-ABE8e was a gift from Ervin Welker (Addgene plasmid # 174125 ; http://n2t.net/addgene:174125 ; RRID:Addgene_174125)
